Addgene plasmid #56626: mVenus-Zyxin-6
Purpose: Localization: Focal Adhesions, Excitation: 515, Emission: 528
Depositing lab: Michael Davidson. Depositing organization: Florida State University, Tallahassee.
Backbone
  Vector backbone: mVenus
  Backbone size w/o insert (bp): 4750
  Vector type: Mammalian Expression
  Selectable markers: Neomycin (select with G418)
Growth in bacteria
  Bacterial resistance: Kanamycin, 50 μg/mL
  Growth temperature: 37°C
  Growth strain: DH5alpha
  Copy number: High Copy
Gene/Insert
  Gene/Insert name: Zyxin (alt name: NM_003461)
  Species: H. sapiens (human)
  Entrez Gene: ZYX (a.k.a. ESP-2, HED-2)
  Promoter: CMV
  Tag / fusion protein: mVenus
  Cloning method: Unknown
  Sequencing primers: 5′ CMV-F; 3′ SV40pA-R
Terms and licenses: Academic/Nonprofit Terms; Industry Terms
Depositor comments: Excitation = 515; Emission = 528 S11P, G42R and E62D mutations in human zyxin compared to reference sequence (NM_003461). These mutations should not affect function.
How to cite: mVenus-Zyxin-6 was a gift from Michael Davidson (Addgene plasmid # 56626 ; http://n2t.net/addgene:56626 ; RRID:Addgene_56626)
