[The description below was written by a language model from this plasmid's Addgene catalogue record.]
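Description:
mVenus-Zyxin-6 is a mammalian expression plasmid that produces human zyxin (ZYX) fused to the yellow fluorescent protein mVenus, built on an mVenus backbone of about 4.75 kb before addition of the insert. It is maintained as a high-copy plasmid in E. coli under kanamycin selection and carries a neomycin resistance marker, so transfected mammalian cells can be selected with G418 if stable expression is wanted. Transcription of the fusion is driven by the CMV promoter, a strong constitutive promoter in most cultured mammalian cell lines. The listed 3′ sequencing primer implies an SV40 polyadenylation signal downstream of the cassette. The record does not specify on which end of zyxin the fluorescent protein sits, nor what the "6" in the name denotes. The cloning method is listed as unknown, and no feature table is available to confirm the origin of replication or other backbone elements.

Zyxin is a LIM-domain protein that concentrates at focal adhesions, and the stated purpose of the construct is as a fluorescent localization marker for those structures. mVenus is a monomeric yellow variant with recorded excitation and emission maxima of 515 and 528 nm, making the fusion suitable for live- or fixed-cell fluorescence imaging of adhesion sites. The depositor notes that the zyxin coding sequence differs from the human reference transcript at three positions (S11P, G42R and E62D), and states that these substitutions are not expected to affect function.
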