>Addgene plasmid #56626 | mVenus-Zyxin-6 | depositor partial sequence | sequence record 87514 | insert sequence
TGACCGTCAGATCCGCTAGCGCTACCGGACTCAGATCTCGAGCTCAAGCTTCGAATTCCATGGCGGCCCC
CCGCCCGTCTCCCGCGATCCCCGTTTCGGTCTCGGCTCCGGCTTTTTACGCCCCGCAGAAGAAGTTCGGC
CCTGTGGTGGCCCCAAAGCCCAAAGTGAATCCCTTCCGGCCCAGGGACAGCGAGCCTCCCCCGGCACCCG
GGGCCCAGCGCGCACAGATGGGCCGGGTGGGCGATATTCCCCCGCCGCCCCCGGAAGACTTTCCCCTGCC
TCCACCTCCCCTTGCTGGGGATGGCGACGATGCAGAGGGTGCTCTGGGAGGTGCCTTCCCGCCGCCCCCT
CCCCCGATCGAGGAATCATTTCCCCCTGCGCCTCTGGAGGAGGAGATCTTCCCTTCCCCGCCGCCTCCTC
CGGAGGAGGAGGGAGGGCCTGAGGCCCCCATACCGCCCCCACCACAGCCCAGGGAGAAGGTGAGCAGTAT
TGATTTGGAGATCGACTCTCTGTCCTCACTGCTGGATGACATGACCAAGAATGATCCTTTCAAAGCCCGG
GTGTCATCTGGATATGTGCCCCCACCAGTGGCCACTCCATTCAGTTCCAAGTCCAGTACCAAGCCTGCAG
CCGGGGGCACAGCACCCCTGCCTCCTTGGAAGTCCCCTTCCAGCTCCCAGCCTCTGCCCCAGGTTCCGGC
TCCGGCTCAGAGCCAGACACAGTTCCATGTTCAGCCCCAGCCCCAGCCCAAGCCTCAGGTCCAACTCCAT
GTCCAGTCCCAGACCCAGCCTGTGTCTTTGGCTAACACCCAGCCCCGAGGGCCCCCAGCCTCATCTCCGG
CTCCAGCCCCTAAGTTTTCTCCAGTGACTCCTAAGTTTACTCCTGTGGCTTCCAAGTTCAGTCCTGGAGC
CCCAGGTGGATCTGGGTCACAACCAAATCAAAAATTGGGGCACCCCGAAGCTCTTTCTGCTGGCACAGGC
TCCCCTCAACCTCCCAGCTTCACCTATGCCCAGCAGAGGGAGAAGCCCCGAGTGCAGGAGAAGCAGCACC
CCGTGCCCCCACCGGCTCAGAACCAAAACCAGGTGCGCTCCCCTGGGGCCCCAGGGCCCCTGACTCTGAA
GGAGGTGGAGGAGCTGGAGCAGCTGACCCAGCAGCTAATGCAGGACATGGAGCATCCTCAGAGGCAGAAT
GTGGCTGTCAACGAACTCTGCGGCCGATGCCATCAACCCCTGGCCCGGGCGCAGCCAGCCGTCCGCGCTC
TAGGGCAGCTGTTCCACATCGCCTGCTTCACCTGCCACCAGTGTGCGCAGCAGCTCCAGGGCCAGCAGTT
CTACAGTCTGGAGGGGGCGCCGTACTGCGAGGGCTGTTACACTGACACCCTGGAGAAGTGTAACACCTGC
GGGGAGCCCATCACTGACCGCATGCTGAGGGCCACGGGCAAGGCCTATCACCCGCACTGCTTCACCTGTG
TGGTCTGCGCCCGCCCCCTGGAGGGCACCTCCTTCATCGTGGACCAGGCCAACCGGCCCCACTGTGTCCC
CGACTACCACAAGCAGTACGCCCCGAGGTGCTCCGTCTGCTCTGAGCCCATCATGCCTGAGCCTGGCCGA
GATGAGACTGTGCGAGTGGTCGCCCTGGACAAGAACTTCCACATGAAGTGTTACAAGTGTGAGGACTGCG
GGAAGCCCCTGTCGATTGAGGCAGATGACAATGGCTGCTTCCCCCTGGACGGTCACGTGCTCTGTCGGAA
GTGCCACACTGCTAGAGCCCAGACGGATCCACCGGTCGCCACCATGGTGAGCAAGGGCGAGGAGCTGTTC
ACCGGGGTGGTGCCCATCCTGGTCGAGCTGGACGGCGACGTAAACGGCCACAAGTTCAGCGTGTCCGGCG
AGGGCGAGGGCGATGCCACCTACGGCAAGCTGACCCTGAAGCTGATCTGCACCACCGGCAAGCTGCCCGT
GCCCTGGCCCACCCTCGTGACCACCCTGGGCTACGGCCTGCAGTGCTTCGCCCGCTACCCCGACCACATG
AAGCAGCACGACTTCTTCAAGTCCGCCATGCCCGAAGGCTACGTCCAGGAGCGCACCATCTTCTTCAAGG
ACGACGGCAACTACAAGACCCGCGCCGAGGTGAAGTTCGAGGGCGACACCCTGGTGAACCGCATCGAGCT
GAAGGGCATCGACTTCAAGGAGGACGGCAACATCCTGGGGCACAAGCTGGAGTACAACTACAACAGCCAC
AACGTCTATATCACCGCCGACAAGCAGAAGAACGGCATCAAGGCCAACTTCAAGATCCGCCACAACATCG
AGGACGGCGGCGTGCAGCTCGCCGACCACTACCAGCAGAACACCCCCATCGGCGACGGCCCCGTGCTGCT
GCCCGACAACCACTACCTGAGCTACCAGTCCAAGCTGAGCAAAGACCCCAACGAGAAGCGCGATCACATG
GTCCTGCTGGAGTTCGTGACCGCCGCCGGGATCACTCTCGGCATGGACGAGCTGTACAAGTAAAGCGGCC
GCGACTCTAGATCATAATCAGCCATACCACATTT
