>Addgene plasmid #56626 | mVenus-Zyxin-6 | addgene partial sequence | sequence record 108911 | CMV-F 5'-CGCAAATGGGCGGTAGGCGTG-3'
AGCAGAGCTGGTTAGTGAAACCGTCAGATCCGCTAGCGCTACCGGACTCAGATCTCGAGCTCAAGCTTCG
AATTCCATGGCGGCCCCCCGCCCGTCTCCCGCGATCCCCGTTTCGGTCTCGGCTCCGGCTTTTTACGCCC
CGCAGAAGAAGTTCGGCCCTGTGGTGGCCCCAAAGCCCAAAGTGAATCCCTTCCGGCCCAGGGACAGCGA
GCCTCCCCCGGCACCCGGGGCCCAGCGCGCACAGATGGGCCGGGTGGGCGATATTCCCCCGCCGCCCCCG
GAAGACTTTCCCCTGCCTCCACCTCCCCTTGCTGGGGATGGCGACGATGCAGAGGGTGCTCTGGGAGGTG
CCTTCCCGCCGCCCCCTCCCCCGATCGAGGAATCATTTCCCCCTGCGCCTCTGGAGGAGGAGATCTTCCC
TTCCCCGCCGCCTCCTCCGGAGGAGGAGGGAGGGCCTGAGGCCCCCATACCGCCCCCACCACAGCCCAGG
GAGAAGGTGAGCAGTATTGATTTGGAGATCGACTCTCTGTCCTCACTGCTGGATGACATGACCAAGAATG
ATCCTTTCAAAGCCCGGGTGTCATCTGGATATGTGCCCCCACCAGTGGCCACTCCATTCAGTTCCAAGTC
CAGTACCAAGCCTGCAGCCGGGGGCACAGCACCCCTGCCTCCTTGGAAGTCCCCTTCCAGCTCCCAGCCT
CTGCCCCAGGTTCCGGCTCCGGCTCAGAGCCAGACACAGTTCCATGTTCAGCCCCAGCCCCAGCCCAAGC
CTCAGGTCCAACTCCATGTCCAGTCCCAGACCCAGC
